Addgene plasmid #31797: pLenti CMV rtTA3G Blast (R980-M38-658)
Purpose: 3rd gen lentiviral vector for expression of Reverse Tetracycline transactivator 3G (rtTA3G).
Depositing lab: Dominic Esposito. Depositing organization: National Cancer Institute (NCI).
Backbone
  Vector backbone: p156RRL-sinPPT-CMV-GFP-PRE
  Backbone size w/o insert (bp): 8054
  Vector type: Mammalian Expression, Lentiviral
  Selectable markers: Blasticidin
Growth in bacteria
  Bacterial resistance: Ampicillin, 100 μg/mL
  Growth temperature: 37°C
  Growth strain: Stbl3
  Copy number: High Copy
Gene/Insert
  Gene/Insert name: rtTA3G (alt name: Reverse Tetracycline transactivator 3G)
  Insert size (bp): 746
  Promoter: CMV
  Cloning method: Gateway Cloning
  Sequencing primers: 5′ CMVforw; 3′ WPRErev
Resource information
  A portion of this plasmid was derived from a plasmid made by: This plasmid was made by Dr. Dominic Esposito (SAIC-Frederick)
Terms and licenses: Academic/Nonprofit Terms; Industry Terms: Not Available to Industry
How to cite: pLenti CMV rtTA3G Blast (R980-M38-658) was a gift from Dominic Esposito (Addgene plasmid # 31797)
