[The description below was written by a language model from this plasmid's Addgene catalogue record and pLannotate feature annotations shown in this document.]
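Description:
pLenti CMV rtTA3G Blast is a third-generation, self-inactivating HIV-1-based lentiviral transfer vector built on the p156RRL-sinPPT-CMV-GFP-PRE backbone, for delivering the reverse tetracycline transactivator rtTA3G into mammalian cells. It is propagated in E. coli through a high-copy ColE1/pUC-type origin with ampicillin resistance (AmpR), and it also carries an f1 origin, an SV40 origin and remnants of a lac/T7/T3 cloning region. The viral genome is transcribed from a chimeric RSV promoter fused to a truncated 5' LTR, which makes genomic RNA production independent of Tat. It is followed by the Ψ packaging signal with a gag fragment, the Rev response element for nuclear export of unspliced RNA, and the cPPT/CTS element that aids nuclear import. The ΔU3 3' LTR renders the integrated provirus transcriptionally inactive at its LTRs, and an SV40 polyadenylation signal lies downstream.

The payload was assembled by Gateway recombination, as shown by the attB4 site and the residual att sites flanking the promoter and the coding sequence. The CMV immediate early enhancer and promoter drive the roughly 750 bp rtTA3G open reading frame. The automated annotation labels only its TetR-derived DNA-binding portion, and the remaining sequence would correspond to the transactivation domain. A WPRE downstream enhances transcript stability and expression. A separate SV40 promoter, paired with the bacterial EM7 promoter, expresses blasticidin S deaminase so that transduced cells can be selected with blasticidin. The vector is typically used to create stable rtTA-expressing cell lines in which a second construct bearing a tetracycline-responsive promoter can be switched on by doxycycline (Tet-On).
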