Features (pLannotate 1.2.2; 33 found; start..end, strand, type, name):
      3..224     +  promoter       RSV promoter: Rous sarcoma virus enhancer/promoter
    231..411     +  LTR            5' LTR (truncated): truncated 5' long terminal repeat (LTR) from HIV-1
    455..580     +  misc_feature   HIV-1 Ψ: packaging signal of human immunodeficiency virus type 1
    564..927     +  CDS            HIV-1 gag (fragment): gag protein from human immunodeficiency virus 1; gag
   1022..1358    +  ncRNA          RRE: Accession: RF00036 - HIV Rev response element
   1683..1783    +  CDS            Rev (fragment): human immunodeficiency virus 1 (HIV-1) Rev protein; rev; enhances nuclear export of unspliced and incompletely spliced viral mRNAs
   1796..1912    +  misc_feature   cPPT/CTS: central polypurine tract and central termination sequence of HIV-1
   1926..1946    +  protein_bind   attB4: mutant version of attB; core recombination site for the Gateway® BP reaction BP Clonase™
   2101..2480    +  enhancer       CMV enhancer: human cytomegalovirus immediate early enhancer
   2481..2684    +  promoter       CMV promoter: human cytomegalovirus (CMV) immediate early promoter
   2771..2788    +  protein_bind   attL1 (fragment): mutant version of attL; recombination site for the Gateway® LR reaction LR Clonase™
   2797..3414    +  CDS            tetR: TETR2_ECOLX - Experimental evidence at protein level: Swiss-Prot protein existence level 1. TetR is the repressor of the tetracycline resistance element; its N-terminal region forms a helix-turn-helix structure and binds DNA. Binding of tetracycline to TetR reduces the repressor affinity for the tetracycline resistance gene (tetA) promoter operator sites. From Escherichia coli.
   3548..3565    -  protein_bind   attL2 (fragment): mutant version of attL; recombination site for the Gateway® LR reaction LR Clonase™
   3586..4174    +  misc_feature   WPRE: woodchuck hepatitis virus posttranscriptional regulatory element
   4230..4560    +  promoter       SV40 promoter: SV40 enhancer and early promoter
   4608..4655    +  promoter       EM7 promoter: synthetic bacterial promoter&nbsp
   4674..5072    +  CDS            BSD: blasticidin S deaminase; Aspergillus terreus BSD; confers resistance to blasticidin
   5085..5246    +  CDS            yokD (fragment): YOKD_BACSU - Experimental evidence at protein level: Swiss-Prot protein existence level 1. May contribute to antibiotic resistance. From Bacillus subtilis (strain 168).
   5254..5322    +  CDS            nef (fragment): NEF_HV1Z2 - Experimental evidence at protein level: Swiss-Prot protein existence level 1. Extracellular Nef protein targets CD4(+) T-lymphocytes for apoptosis by interacting with CXCR4 surface receptors. From Human immunodeficiency virus type 1 group M subtype D (isolate Z2/CDC-Z34) (HIV-1).
   5324..5557    +  LTR            3' LTR (ΔU3): self-inactivating 3' long terminal repeat (LTR) from HIV-1
   5629..5750    +  polyA_signal   SV40 poly(A) signal: SV40 polyadenylation signal
   5769..5904    +  rep_origin     SV40 ori: SV40 origin of replication
   5937..5955    -  promoter       T7 promoter: promoter for bacteriophage T7 RNA polymerase
   5963..6118    +  CDS            lacZα (fragment): LacZα fragment of β-galactosidase; lacZ fragment
   6126..6581    +  rep_origin     f1 ori (sequence partly withheld): f1 bacteriophage origin of replication; arrow indicates direction of (+) strand synthesis
   6610..6714    +  promoter       AmpR promoter: bla
   6715..7575    +  CDS            AmpR: β-lactamase; bla; confers resistance to ampicillin, carbenicillin, and related antibiotics
   7746..8334    +  rep_origin     ori: high-copy-number ColE1/pMB1/pBR322/pUC origin of replication
   8517..8609    +  CDS            lacI (fragment): lac repressor; lacI; The lac repressor binds to the lac operator to inhibit transcription in E. coli. This inhibition can be relieved by adding lactose or isopropyl-β-D-thiogalactopyranoside (IPTG).
   8622..8643    +  protein_bind   CAP binding site: CAP binding activates transcription in the presence of cAMP. E. coli catabolite activator protein
   8658..8688    +  promoter       lac promoter: promoter for the E. coli lac operon
   8696..8712    +  protein_bind   lac operator: The lac repressor binds to the lac operator to inhibit transcription in E. coli. This inhibition can be relieved by adding lactose or isopropyl-β-D-thiogalactopyranoside (IPTG). lac repressor encoded by lacI
   8757..8775    +  promoter       T3 promoter: promoter for bacteriophage T3 RNA polymerase
>Addgene plasmid #31797 | pLenti CMV rtTA3G Blast (R980-M38-658) | depositor full sequence | sequence record 35777 | pLenti CMV rtTA3G Blast (R980-M38-658) sequence 8800 bps
AATGTAGTCTTATGCAATACTCTTGTAGTCTTGCAACATGGTAACGATGAGTTAGCAACATGCCTTACAA
GGAGAGAAAAAGCACCGTGCATGCCGATTGGTGGAAGTAAGGTGGTACGATCGTGCCTTATTAGGAAGGC
AACAGACGGGTCTGACATGGATTGGACGAACCACTGAATTGCCGCATTGCAGAGATATTGTATTTAAGTG
CCTAGCTCGATACAATAAACGGGTCTCTCTGGTTAGACCAGATCTGAGCCTGGGAGCTCTCTGGCTAACT
AGGGAACCCACTGCTTAAGCCTCAATAAAGCTTGCCTTGAGTGCTTCAAGTAGTGTGTGCCCGTCTGTTG
TGTGACTCTGGTAACTAGAGATCCCTCAGACCCTTTTAGTCAGTGTGGAAAATCTCTAGCAGTGGCGCCC
GAACAGGGACCTGAAAGCGAAAGGGAAACCAGAGCTCTCTCGACGCAGGACTCGGCTTGCTGAAGCGCGC
ACGGCAAGAGGCGAGGGGCGGCGACTGGTGAGTACGCCAAAAATTTTGACTAGCGGAGGCTAGAAGGAGA
GAGATGGGTGCGAGAGCGTCAGTATTAAGCGGGGGAGAATTAGATCGCGATGGGAAAAAATTCGGTTAAG
GCCAGGGGGAAAGAAAAAATATAAATTAAAACATATAGTATGGGCAAGCAGGGAGCTAGAACGATTCGCA
GTTAATCCTGGCCTGTTAGAAACATCAGAAGGCTGTAGACAAATACTGGGACAGCTACAACCATCCCTTC
AGACAGGATCAGAAGAACTTAGATCATTATATAATACAGTAGCAACCCTCTATTGTGTGCATCAAAGGAT
AGAGATAAAAGACACCAAGGAAGCTTTAGACAAGATAGAGGAAGAGCAAAACAAAAGTAAGACCACCGCA
CAGCAAGCGGCCGCTGATCTTCAGACCTGGAGGAGGAGATATGAGGGACAATTGGAGAAGTGAATTATAT
AAATATAAAGTAGTAAAAATTGAACCATTAGGAGTAGCACCCACCAAGGCAAAGAGAAGAGTGGTGCAGA
GAGAAAAAAGAGCAGTGGGAATAGGAGCTTTGTTCCTTGGGTTCTTGGGAGCAGCAGGAAGCACTATGGG
CGCAGCCTCAATGACGCTGACGGTACAGGCCAGACAATTATTGTCTGGTATAGTGCAGCAGCAGAACAAT
TTGCTGAGGGCTATTGAGGCGCAACAGCATCTGTTGCAACTCACAGTCTGGGGCATCAAGCAGCTCCAGG
CAAGAATCCTGGCTGTGGAAAGATACCTAAAGGATCAACAGCTCCTGGGGATTTGGGGTTGCTCTGGAAA
ACTCATTTGCACCACTGCTGTGCCTTGGAATGCTAGTTGGAGTAATAAATCTCTGGAACAGATTTGGAAT
CACACGACCTGGATGGAGTGGGACAGAGAAATTAACAATTACACAAGCTTAATACACTCCTTAATTGAAG
AATCGCAAAACCAGCAAGAAAAGAATGAACAAGAATTATTGGAATTAGATAAATGGGCAAGTTTGTGGAA
TTGGTTTAACATAACAAATTGGCTGTGGTATATAAAATTATTCATAATGATAGTAGGAGGCTTGGTAGGT
TTAAGAATAGTTTTTGCTGTACTTTCTATAGTGAATAGAGTTAGGCAGGGATATTCACCATTATCGTTTC
AGACCCACCTCCCAACCCCGAGGGGACCCGACAGGCCCGAAGGAATAGAAGAAGAAGGTGGAGAGAGAGA
CAGAGACAGATCCATTCGATTAGTGAACGGATCTCGACGGTTAACTTTTAAAAGAAAAGGGGGGATTGGG
GGGTACAGTGCAGGGGAAAGAATAGTAGACATAATAGCAACAGACATACAAACTAAAGAATTACAAAAAC
AAATTACAAAATTCAAAATTTTATCGTCCAGATCACAACTTTGTATAGAAAAGTTGGCGATCTATACATT
GAATCAATATTGGCCATTAGCCATATTATTCATTGGTTATATAGCATAAATCAATATTGGCTATTGGCCA
TTGCATACGTTGTATCCATATCATAATATGTACATTTATATTGGCTCATGTCCAACATTACCGCCATGTT
GACATTGATTATTGACTAGTTATTAATAGTAATCAATTACGGGGTCATTAGTTCATAGCCCATATATGGA
GTTCCGCGTTACATAACTTACGGTAAATGGCCCGCCTGGCTGACCGCCCAACGACCCCCGCCCATTGACG
TCAATAATGACGTATGTTCCCATAGTAACGCCAATAGGGACTTTCCATTGACGTCAATGGGTGGAGTATT
TACGGTAAACTGCCCACTTGGCAGTACATCAAGTGTATCATATGCCAAGTACGCCCCCTATTGACGTCAA
TGACGGTAAATGGCCCGCCTGGCATTATGCCCAGTACATGACCTTATGGGACTTTCCTACTTGGCAGTAC
ATCTACGTATTAGTCATCGCTATTACCATGGTGATGCGGTTTTGGCAGTACATCAATGGGCGTGGATAGC
GGTTTGACTCACGGGGATTTCCAAGTCTCCACCCCATTGACGTCAATGGGAGTTTGTTTTGGCACCAAAA
TCAACGGGACTTTCCAAAATGTCGTAACAACTCCGCCCCATTGACGCAAATGGGCGGTAGGCGTGTACGG
TGGGAGGTCTATATAAGCAGAGCTCGTTTAGTGAACCGTCAGATCGCCTGGAGACGCCATCCACGCTGTT
TTGACCTCCATAGAAGACACCGGGACCGATCCAGCCTCCGCAACTTTGTACAAAAAAGTTGGCACCATGA
GCCGGCTGGACAAGAGCAAAGTGATCAACAGCGCCCTGGAACTGCTGAACGGCGTGGGCATCGAGGGCCT
GACCACCCGGAAGCTGGCCCAGAAACTGGGCGTGGAACAGCCCACCCTGTACTGGCACGTGAAGAACAAG
CGGGCCCTGCTGGACGCCCTGCCCATCGAGATGCTGGACCGGCACCACACCCACAGCTGCCCTCTGGAAG
GCGAGAGCTGGCAGGACTTCCTGCGGAACAACGCCAAGAGCTACAGATGCGCCCTGCTGAGCCACCGGGA
CGGCGCCAAAGTGCACCTGGGCACCAGACCCACCGAGAAGCAGTACGAGACACTGGAAAACCAGCTGGCC
TTCCTGTGCCAGCAGGGCTTCAGCCTGGAAAACGCCCTGTACGCCCTGAGCGCCGTGGGCCACTTCACCC
TGGGCTGCGTGCTGGAAGAACAGGAACACCAGGTCGCCAAAGAGGAAAGAGAGACACCCACCACCGACAG
CATGCCCCCCCTGCTGAAGCAGGCCATCGAGCTGTTCGACAGACAGGGCGCCGAGCCCGCCTTCCTGTTC
GGCCTGGAACTGATCATCTGCGGCCTCGAGAAGCAGCTGAAGTGCGAGAGCGGCGGACCCACCGACGCCC
TGGACGACTTCGACCTGGACATGCTGCCCGCCGATGCCCTGGATGATTTTGATCTGGATATGCTCCCTGC
TGACGCTCTCGATGACTTCGATCTCGATATGCTGCCAGGCTAATCAACTTTCTTGTACAAAGTTGTGATG
TGGCGGCCGCTCGACAATCAACCTCTGGATTACAAAATTTGTGAAAGATTGACTGGTATTCTTAACTATG
TTGCTCCTTTTACGCTATGTGGATACGCTGCTTTAATGCCTTTGTATCATGCTATTGCTTCCCGTATGGC
TTTCATTTTCTCCTCCTTGTATAAATCCTGGTTGCTGTCTCTTTATGAGGAGTTGTGGCCCGTTGTCAGG
CAACGTGGCGTGGTGTGCACTGTGTTTGCTGACGCAACCCCCACTGGTTGGGGCATTGCCACCACCTGTC
AGCTCCTTTCCGGGACTTTCGCTTTCCCCCTCCCTATTGCCACGGCGGAACTCATCGCCGCCTGCCTTGC
CCGCTGCTGGACAGGGGCTCGGCTGTTGGGCACTGACAATTCCGTGGTGTTGTCGGGGAAGCTGACGTCC
TTTCCATGGCTGCTCGCCTGTGTTGCCACCTGGATTCTGCGCGGGACGTCCTTCTGCTACGTCCCTTCGG
CCCTCAATCCAGCGGACCTTCCTTCCCGCGGCCTGCTGCCGGCTCTGCGGCCTCTTCCGCGTCTTCGCCT
TCGCCCTCAGACGAGTCGGATCTCCCTTTGGGCCGCCTCCCCGCCTGGAATTCTGCAGATATCCGGTTAG
TAATGAGTTTGGAATTAATTCTGTGGAATGTGTGTCAGTTAGGGTGTGGAAAGTCCCCAGGCTCCCCAGG
CAGGCAGAAGTATGCAAAGCATGCATCTCAATTAGTCAGCAACCAGGTGTGGAAAGTCCCCAGGCTCCCC
AGCAGGCAGAAGTATGCAAAGCATGCATCTCAATTAGTCAGCAACCATAGTCCCGCCCCTAACTCCGCCC
ATCCCGCCCCTAACTCCGCCCAGTTCCGCCCATTCTCCGCCCCATGGCTGACTAATTTTTTTTATTTATG
CAGAGGCCGAGGCCGCCTCTGCCTCTGAGCTATTCCAGAAGTAGTGAGGAGGCTTTTTTGGAGGCCTAGG
CTTTTGCAAAAAGCTCCCGGGAGCTTGTATATCCATTTTCGGATCTGATCAGCACGTGTTGACAATTAAT
CATCGGCATAGTATATCGGCATAGTATAATACGACAAGGTGAGGAACTAAACCATGGCCAAGCCTTTGTC
TCAAGAAGAATCCACCCTCATTGAAAGAGCAACGGCTACAATCAACAGCATCCCCATCTCTGAAGACTAC
AGCGTCGCCAGCGCAGCTCTCTCTAGCGACGGCCGCATCTTCACTGGTGTCAATGTATATCATTTTACTG
GGGGACCTTGTGCAGAACTCGTGGTGCTGGGCACTGCTGCTGCTGCGGCAGCTGGCAACCTGACTTGTAT
CGTCGCGATCGGAAATGAGAACAGGGGCATCTTGAGCCCCTGCGGACGGTGCCGACAGGTGCTTCTCGAT
CTGCATCCTGGGATCAAAGCCATAGTGAAGGACAGTGATGGACAGCCGACGGCAGTTGGGATTCGTGAAT
TGCTGCCCTCTGGTTATGTGTGGGAGGGCTAAGCACAATTCGAGCTCGGCTGGGTCGCGGGAGGGCCGGT
CGCAGTGATTCAGGCCCTTCTGGATTGTGTTGGTCCCCAGGGCACGATTGTCATGCCCACGCACTCGGGT
GATCTGACTGATCCCGCAGATTGGAGATCGCCGCCCGTGCCTGCCGATTGGGTGCAGATCCGTCGAGGGC
CCGGTACCTTTAAGACCAATGACTTACAAGGCAGCTGTAGATCTTAGCCACTTTTTAAAAGAAAAGGGGG
GACTGGAAGGGCTAGCTCACTCCCAACGAAGACAAGATCTGCTTTTTGCTTGTACTGGGTCTCTCTGGTT
AGACCAGATCTGAGCCTGGGAGCTCTCTGGCTGCCTAGGGAACCCACTGCTTAAGCCTCAATAAAGCTTG
CCTTGAGTGCTTCAAGTAGTGTGTGCCCGTCTGTTGTGTGACTCTGGTAACTAGAGATCCCTCAGACCCT
TTTAGTCAGTGTGGAAAATCTCTAGCAGTAGTAGTTCATGTCATCTTATTATTCAGTATTTATAACTTGC
AAAGAAATGAATATCAGAGAGTGAGAGGAACTTGTTTATTGCAGCTTATAATGGTTACAAATAAAGCAAT
AGCATCACAAATTTCACAAATAAAGCATTTTTTTCACTGCATTCTAGTTGTGGTTTGTCCAAACTCATCA
ATGTATCTTATCATGTCTGGCTCTAGCTATCCCGCCCCTAACTCCGCCCAGTTCCGCCCATTCTCCGCCC
CATGGCTGACTAATTTTTTTTATTTATGCAGAGGCCGAGGCCGCCTCGGCCTCTGAGCTATTCCAGAAGT
AGTGAGGAGGCTTTTTTGGAGGCCTAGGCTTTTGCGTCGAGACGTACCCAATTCGCCCTATAGTGAGTCG
TATTACGCGCGCTCACTGGCCGTCGTTTTACAACGTCGTGACTGGGAAAACCCTGGCGTTACCCAACTTA
ATCGCCTTGCAGCACATCCCCCTTTCGCCAGCTGGCGTAATAGCGAAGAGGCCCGCACCGATCGCCCTTC
CCAACAGTTGCGCAGCCTGAATGGCGAATGGCGCG
[124 nt withheld, positions 6126-6249]
C
[91 nt withheld, positions 6251-6341]
A
[49 nt withheld, positions 6343-6391]
CCTTTGACGTTGGAGTCCACGTTCTTT
[37 nt withheld, positions 6419-6455]
ACCCTATCTCGGTCTATTCTTTTGATTTATAAGGGATTTTGCCGATTTCGGCCTATTGGTTAAAAAATGA
GCTGATTTAACAAAAATTTAACGCGAATTTTAACAAAATATTAACGTTTACAATTTCCCAGGTGGCACTT
TTCGGGGAAATGTGCGCGGAACCCCTATTTGTTTATTTTTCTAAATACATTCAAATATGTATCCGCTCAT
GAGACAATAACCCTGATAAATGCTTCAATAATATTGAAAAAGGAAGAGTATGAGTATTCAACATTTCCGT
GTCGCCCTTATTCCCTTTTTTGCGGCATTTTGCCTTCCTGTTTTTGCTCACCCAGAAACGCTGGTGAAAG
TAAAAGATGCTGAAGATCAGTTGGGTGCACGAGTGGGTTACATCGAACTGGATCTCAACAGCGGTAAGAT
CCTTGAGAGTTTTCGCCCCGAAGAACGTTTTCCAATGATGAGCACTTTTAAAGTTCTGCTATGTGGCGCG
GTATTATCCCGTATTGACGCCGGGCAAGAGCAACTCGGTCGCCGCATACACTATTCTCAGAATGACTTGG
TTGAGTACTCACCAGTCACAGAAAAGCATCTTACGGATGGCATGACAGTAAGAGAATTATGCAGTGCTGC
CATAACCATGAGTGATAACACTGCGGCCAACTTACTTCTGACAACGATCGGAGGACCGAAGGAGCTAACC
GCTTTTTTGCACAACATGGGGGATCATGTAACTCGCCTTGATCGTTGGGAACCGGAGCTGAATGAAGCCA
TACCAAACGACGAGCGTGACACCACGATGCCTGTAGCAATGGCAACAACGTTGCGCAAACTATTAACTGG
CGAACTACTTACTCTAGCTTCCCGGCAACAATTAATAGACTGGATGGAGGCGGATAAAGTTGCAGGACCA
CTTCTGCGCTCGGCCCTTCCGGCTGGCTGGTTTATTGCTGATAAATCTGGAGCCGGTGAGCGTGGGTCTC
GCGGTATCATTGCAGCACTGGGGCCAGATGGTAAGCCCTCCCGTATCGTAGTTATCTACACGACGGGGAG
TCAGGCAACTATGGATGAACGAAATAGACAGATCGCTGAGATAGGTGCCTCACTGATTAAGCATTGGTAA
CTGTCAGACCAAGTTTACTCATATATACTTTAGATTGATTTAAAACTTCATTTTTAATTTAAAAGGATCT
AGGTGAAGATCCTTTTTGATAATCTCATGACCAAAATCCCTTAACGTGAGTTTTCGTTCCACTGAGCGTC
AGACCCCGTAGAAAAGATCAAAGGATCTTCTTGAGATCCTTTTTTTCTGCGCGTAATCTGCTGCTTGCAA
ACAAAAAAACCACCGCTACCAGCGGTGGTTTGTTTGCCGGATCAAGAGCTACCAACTCTTTTTCCGAAGG
TAACTGGCTTCAGCAGAGCGCAGATACCAAATACTGTCCTTCTAGTGTAGCCGTAGTTAGGCCACCACTT
CAAGAACTCTGTAGCACCGCCTACATACCTCGCTCTGCTAATCCTGTTACCAGTGGCTGCTGCCAGTGGC
GATAAGTCGTGTCTTACCGGGTTGGACTCAAGACGATAGTTACCGGATAAGGCGCAGCGGTCGGGCTGAA
CGGGGGGTTCGTGCACACAGCCCAGCTTGGAGCGAACGACCTACACCGAACTGAGATACCTACAGCGTGA
GCTATGAGAAAGCGCCACGCTTCCCGAAGGGAGAAAGGCGGACAGGTATCCGGTAAGCGGCAGGGTCGGA
ACAGGAGAGCGCACGAGGGAGCTTCCAGGGGGAAACGCCTGGTATCTTTATAGTCCTGTCGGGTTTCGCC
ACCTCTGACTTGAGCGTCGATTTTTGTGATGCTCGTCAGGGGGGCGGAGCCTATGGAAAAACGCCAGCAA
CGCGGCCTTTTTACGGTTCCTGGCCTTTTGCTGGCCTTTTGCTCACATGTTCTTTCCTGCGTTATCCCCT
GATTCTGTGGATAACCGTATTACCGCCTTTGAGTGAGCTGATACCGCTCGCCGCAGCCGAACGACCGAGC
GCAGCGAGTCAGTGAGCGAGGAAGCGGAAGAGCGCCCAATACGCAAACCGCCTCTCCCCGCGCGTTGGCC
GATTCATTAATGCAGCTGGCACGACAGGTTTCCCGACTGGAAAGCGGGCAGTGAGCGCAACGCAATTAAT
GTGAGTTAGCTCACTCATTAGGCACCCCAGGCTTTACACTTTATGCTTCCGGCTCGTATGTTGTGTGGAA
TTGTGAGCGGATAACAATTTCACACAGGAAACAGCTATGACCATGATTACGCCAAGCGCGCAATTAACCC
TCACTAAAGGGAACAAAAGCTGGAGCTGCAAGCTT
