>Addgene plasmid #31797 | pLenti CMV rtTA3G Blast (R980-M38-658) | addgene partial sequence | sequence record 37007 | CMV-F 5'-CGCAAATGGGCGGTAGGCGTG-3'
CGTGGGCTTTAGCGACTGTTAGTGAACCGTCAGATCGCCTGGAGACGCCATCCACGCTGTTTTGACCTCC
ATAGAAGACACCGGGACCGATCCAGCCTCCGCAACTTTGTACAAAAAAGTTGGCACCATGAGCCGGCTGG
ACAAGAGCAAAGTGATCAACAGCGCCCTGGAACTGCTGAACGGCGTGGGCATCGAGGGCCTGACCACCCG
GAAGCTGGCCCAGAAACTGGGCGTGGAACAGCCCACCCTGTACTGGCACGTGAAGAACAAGCGGGCCCTG
CTGGACGCCCTGCCCATCGAGATGCTGGACCGGCACCACACCCACAGCTGCCCTCTGGAAGGCGAGAGCT
GGCAGGACTTCCTGCGGAACAACGCCAAGAGCTACAGATGCGCCCTGCTGAGCCACCGGGACGGCGCCAA
AGTGCACCTGGGCACCAGACCCACCGAGAAGCAGTACGAGACACTGGAAAACCAGCTGGCCTTCCTGTGC
CAGCAGGGCTTCAGCCTGGAAAACGCCCTGTACGCCCTGAGCGCCGTGGGCCACTTCACCCTGGGCTGCG
TGCTGGAAGAACAGGAACACCAGGTCGCCAAAGAGGAAAGAGAGACACCCACCACCGACAGCATGCCCCC
CCTGCTGAAGCAGGCCATCGAGCTGTTCGACAGACAGGGCGCCGAGCCCGCCTTCCTGTTCGGCCTGGAA
CTGATCATCTGCGGCCTCGAGAAGCAGCTGAAGTGCGAGAGCGGCGGACCCACCGACGCCCTGGACGACT
TCGACCTGGACATGCTGCCCGCCGATGCCCTGGATGATTTTGATCTGGATATGCTCCCTGCTGACGCTCT
CGATGACTTCGATCTCGATATGCTGCCAGGCTAATCAACTTTCTTGTACAAAGTTGTGATGTGGCGGCCG
CTCGACAATCAACCTCTGGATTACAAAATT
