>Addgene plasmid #31797 | pLenti CMV rtTA3G Blast (R980-M38-658) | addgene partial sequence | sequence record 67400 | blast-R 5'-gctctttcaatgagggtgga-3'
AGGCTTGGCCATGGTTTAGTTCCTCACCTTGTCGTATTATACTATGCCGATATACTATGCCGATGATTAA
TTGTCAACACGTGCTGATCAGATCCGAAAATGGATATACAAGCTCCCGGGAGCTTTTTGCAAAAGCCTAG
GCCTCCAAAAAAGCCTCCTCACTACTTCTGGAATAGCTCAGAGGCAGAGGCGGCCTCGGCCTCTGCATAA
ATAAAAAAAATTAGTCAGCCATGGGGCGGAGAATGGGCGGAACTGGGCGGAGTTAGGGGCGGGATGGGCG
GAGTTAGGGGCGGGACTATGGTTGCTGACTAATTGAGATGCATGCTTTGCATACTTCTGCCTGCTGGGGA
GCCTGGGGACTTTCCACACCTGGTTGCTGACTAATTGAGATGCATGCTTTGCATACTTCTGCCTGCTGGG
GAGCCTGGGGACTTTCCACACCCTAACTGACACACATTCCACAGAATTAATTCCAAACTCATTACTAACC
GGATATCTGCAGAATTCCAGGCGGGGAGGCGGCCCAAAGGGAGATCCGACTCGTCTGAGGGCGAAGGCGA
AGACGCGGAAGAGGCCGCAGAGCCGGCAGCAGGCCGCGGGAAGGAAGGTCCGCTGGATTGAGGGCCGAAG
GGACGTAGCAGAAGGACGTCCCGCGCAGAATCCAGGTGGCAACACAGGCGAGCAGCCATGGAAAGGACGT
CAGCTTCCCCGACAACACCACGGAATTGTCAGTGCCCAACAGCCGAGCCCCTGTCCAGCAGCGGGCAAGG
CAGGCGGCGATGAGTTCCGCCGTGGCAATAGGGAGGGGGAAAGCGAAAGTCCCGGAAAGGAGCTGACAGG
TGGTGGCAATGCCCCAACCAGTGGGGGTTGCGTCAGCAAACACAGTGCACACCACGCCACGTTGCCTGAC
AACGGGCCACAACTCCTCATAAAGAGACAGCAACCAGGATTTATACAAGGAGG
